Addgene plasmid #18897: pET3a-Ub-K48C
Depositing lab: Cecile Pickart. Depositing organization: Johns Hopkins University and School of Medicine. Publication: Ubiquitin chain synthesis. Raasi S, Pickart CM. Methods Mol Biol. 2005;301:47-55. doi: 10.1385/1-59259-895-1:047. PubMed 15917625.
Backbone
  Vector backbone: pET3a
  Backbone size w/o insert (bp): 4600
  Vector type: Bacterial Expression
Growth in bacteria
  Bacterial resistance: Ampicillin, 100 μg/mL
  Growth temperature: 37°C
  Growth strain: DH5alpha
  Growth instructions: BL21pJY2
  Copy number: Low Copy
Gene/Insert
  Gene/Insert name: Ubiquitin-K48C (alt name: UBC)
  Species: H. sapiens (human)
  Mutation: Lysine 48 is replaced with a Cysteine residue
  Entrez Gene: UBC (a.k.a. HMG20)
  Cloning method: Restriction Enzyme; 5′ cloning site NdeI (unknown if destroyed); 3′ cloning site BamHI (unknown if destroyed)
  Sequencing primers: 5′ T7; 3′ T7
Resource information
  A portion of this plasmid was derived from a plasmid made by: Beal R. has constructed this plasmid.
Terms and licenses: Academic/Nonprofit Terms; Industry Terms: Not Available to Industry
Depositor comments: Beal RE, Toscano-Cantaffa D, Young P, Rechsteiner M, Pickart CM. Biochemistry. 1998 Mar 3;37(9):2925-34
How to cite: pET3a-Ub-K48C was a gift from Cecile Pickart (Addgene plasmid # 18897 ; http://n2t.net/addgene:18897 ; RRID:Addgene_18897)
