[The description below was written by a language model from this plasmid's Addgene catalogue record.]
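Description:
pET3a-Ub-K48C is a bacterial expression plasmid built on the pET3a backbone (about 4.6 kb without the insert) that carries a human ubiquitin coding sequence, annotated to the UBC gene, in which lysine 48 has been replaced by cysteine. The insert was placed between the NdeI and BamHI sites by restriction cloning, although the record does not say whether those sites survived. No feature table is provided. The use of T7 sequencing primers on both sides of the insert fits the standard pET arrangement, in which the open reading frame sits between a T7 promoter and a T7 terminator and is transcribed by T7 RNA polymerase supplied by the host. The plasmid is selected with ampicillin and is listed as low copy. It is maintained in a DH5alpha cloning strain, and a BL21-type strain is noted, presumably as the expression host. No affinity or epitope tag is recorded for the ubiquitin product.

Lysine 48 is the residue through which ubiquitin is linked into the canonical K48 polyubiquitin chains associated with proteasomal targeting. Replacing it with cysteine removes that acceptor site, so the mutant cannot be extended through position 48. The change also introduces a thiol into a protein that normally has no cysteine, which in general allows site-specific chemical modification at that position. The associated publication concerns ubiquitin chain synthesis, indicating that the recombinant K48C protein is intended as a building block or chain-terminating component for the controlled in vitro assembly of polyubiquitin chains of defined length and linkage. The record does not spell out the exact role of this mutant in those schemes.
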