>Addgene plasmid #18897 | pET3a-Ub-K48C | addgene partial sequence | sequence record 24767 | T7 5'-TAATACGACTCACTATAGGG-3'
CNGTTCTCTGAATATTTTGTTTACTTTAAGAAGGAGATATACATATGCAGATCTTCGTCAAGACGTTAAC
CGGTAAAACCATAACTCTAGAAGTTGAACCATCCGATACCATCGAAAACGTTAAGGCTAAAATTCAAGAC
AAGGAAGGCATTCCACCTGATCAACAAAGATTGATCTTTGCCGGTTGCCAGCTCGAGGACGGTAGAACGC
TGTCTGATTACAACATTCAGAAGGAGTCGACCTTACATCTTGTCTTAAGACTAAGAGGTGGTTGAGGATC
CGGCTGCTAACAAAGCCCGAAAGGAAGCTGAGTTGGCTGCTGCCACCGCTGAGCAATAACTAGCATAACC
CCTTGGGGCCTCTAAACGGGTCTTGAGGGGTTTTTTGCTGAAAGGAGGAACTATATCCGGATATCCACAG
GACGGGTGTGGTCGCCATGATCGCGTAGTCGATAGTGGCTCCAAGTAGCGAAGCGAGCAGGACTGGGCGG
CGGCCAAAGCGGTCGGACAGTGCTCCGAGAACGGGTGCGCATAGAAATTGCATCAACGCATATAGCGCTA
GCAGCACGCCATAGTGACTGGCGATGCTGTCGGAATGGACGATATCCCGCAAGAGGCCCGGCAGTACCGG
CATAACCAAGCCTATGCCTACNNCNNCCNNGGTGACGGTGCCGAGGATGACGATGAGCGCATTGTTAGAT
TTCAACACNGTGCCTGAACTGCGTTAGCAATTTAACTGTGATAACTACCGCATTAAGCTTATCGATGATA
NGCTGTCAACATGAGANTCTGAAACGAAGGNCTCGTGAACGCTATTTTATAGGTAATGNCTGATATATGG
TTCTAACTCAGG
