>Addgene plasmid #18897 | pET3a-Ub-K48C | addgene partial sequence | sequence record 24768 | T7-term
ATNNCTTCCTTNGGGCTTGTTAGCAGCCGGATCCTCAACCACCTCTTAGTCTTAAGACAAGATGTAAGGT
CGACTCCTTCTGAATGTTGTAATCAGACAGCGTTCTACCGTCCTCGAGCTGGCAACCGGCAAAGATCAAT
CTTTGTTGATCAGGTGGAATGCCTTCCTTGTCTTGAATTTTAGCCTTAACGTTTTCGATGGTATCGGATG
GTTCAACTTCTAGAGTTATGGTTTTACCGGTTAACGTCTTGACGAAGATCTGCATATGTATATCTCCTTC
TTAAAGTTAAACAAAATTATTTCTAGAGGGAAACCGTTGTGGTCTCCCTATAGTGAGTCGTATTAATTTC
GCGGGATCGAGATCTCGATCCTCTACGCCGGACGCATCGTGGCCGGCATCACCGGCGCCACAGGTGCGGT
TGCTGGCGCCTATATCGCCGACATCACCGATGGGGAAGATCGGGCTCGCCACTTCGGGCTCATGAGCGCT
TGTTTCGGCGTGGGTATGGTGGCAGGCCCCGTGGCCGGGGGACTGTTGGGCGCCATCTCCTTGCATGCAC
CATTCCTTGCGGCGGCGGTGCTCAACGGCCTCAACCTACTACTGGGCTGCTTCCTAATGCAGGAGTCGCA
TAAGGGAGAGCGTCGACCGATGCCCTTGAGAGCCTTCAACCCAGTCAGCTCCTTCCGGTGGGCGCGGGGC
ATGACTATCGTCGCCGCACTTATGACTGTCTTCTTTATCATGCAACTCGTAGGACAGGTGCCGGCAGCGC
TCTGGGTCATTTTCGGCNAGAACGCNTTCGCTGNAACCGACGATA
